Addgene plasmid #207729: qTAG-C-3xHA-Puro
Purpose: (Empty Backbone) Empty C-terminus donor cassette. Integrate homology arms to target the C-terminus insertion of a 3xHA-2A-Puro cassette
Depositing lab: Laurence Pelletier. Depositing organization: Sinai Health System. Publication: qTAG: an adaptable plasmid scaffold for CRISPR-based endogenous tagging. Philip R, Sharma A, Matellan L, Erpf AC, Hsu WH, Tkach JM, Wyatt HDM, Pelletier L. EMBO J. 2024 Dec 12. doi: 10.1038/s44318-024-00337-5. PubMed 39668248.
Backbone
  Vector backbone: pUC19
  Backbone manufacturer: Invitrogen
  Backbone size (bp): 2686
  Vector type: Mammalian Expression, CRISPR ; Donor Cassette
  Selectable markers: Puromycin
Growth in bacteria
  Bacterial resistance: Ampicillin, 100 μg/mL
  Growth temperature: 37°C
  Growth strain: DH5alpha
  Copy number: High Copy
Gene/Insert
  Gene/Insert name: None
Terms and licenses: Academic/Nonprofit Terms; Industry Terms: Not Available to Industry
Depositor comments: Please visit https://www.biorxiv.org/content/10.1101/2023.11.01.565029v3 for bioRxiv preprint.
How to cite: qTAG-C-3xHA-Puro was a gift from Laurence Pelletier (Addgene plasmid # 207729 ; http://n2t.net/addgene:207729 ; RRID:Addgene_207729)
