[The description below was written by a language model from this plasmid's Addgene catalogue record and pLannotate feature annotations shown in this document.]
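Description:
qTAG-C-3xHA-Puro is an empty donor plasmid from the qTAG scaffold series for CRISPR-based endogenous tagging in mammalian cells. It is built on the pUC19 backbone, and the sequenced record is 3,556 nt. In E. coli it is maintained as a high-copy plasmid through the ColE1/pUC origin and selected with ampicillin via the β-lactamase gene and its native promoter. Remnants of the pUC19 lac region (lacZα fragment, lac promoter and operator, CAP site) flank the cassette. The short bom, rop and lacI matches appear to be backbone-derived fragments rather than functional elements.

The payload is a promoterless C-terminal tagging cassette with no gene insert. According to the catalogue entry, it encodes a 3xHA epitope tag followed by a 2A peptide and a puromycin resistance gene. The feature table detects only a short fragment of 3xHA and does not annotate the 2A element, although there is unannotated space between the tag and the PuroR coding sequence. The user clones homology arms matching the 3′ end of a target gene on either side of the cassette. Homology-directed repair after a CRISPR-induced break then fuses the HA tag in frame to the endogenous protein. Puromycin N-acetyltransferase is co-translated from the same transcript and released by the 2A sequence, so drug resistance depends on correct in-frame integration at an expressed locus.

The resistance gene is bracketed by lox71 and lox66, mutant loxP sites recognised by Cre recombinase. This arrangement suggests that the selection marker can be excised after edited cells have been enriched, though the record does not describe this step explicitly.
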