Features (pLannotate 1.2.2; 14 found; start..end, strand, type, name):
    137..236     +  misc_feature   bom (fragment): basis of mobility region from pBR322
    242..399     -  CDS            lacZα (fragment): LacZα fragment of β-galactosidase; lacZ fragment
    444..460     +  CDS            3xHA (fragment): three tandem HA epitope tags
    546..579     +  protein_bind   lox71: Left element (LE) mutant of loxP (Araki et al., 2010). Cre-mediated recombination occurs in the 8-bp core sequence (GCATACAT). Cre recombinase
    654..1250    +  CDS            PuroR (fragment): puromycin N-acetyltransferase; pac from Streptomyces; confers resistance to puromycin
   1257..1290    +  protein_bind   lox66: Right element (RE) mutant of loxP (Araki et al., 2010). Cre-mediated recombination occurs in the 8-bp core sequence (GCATACAT). Cre recombinase
   1359..1375    -  protein_bind   lac operator: The lac repressor binds to the lac operator to inhibit transcription in E. coli. This inhibition can be relieved by adding lactose or isopropyl-β-D-thiogalactopyranoside (IPTG). lac repressor encoded by lacI
   1383..1413    -  promoter       lac promoter: promoter for the E. coli lac operon
   1428..1449    -  protein_bind   CAP binding site: CAP binding activates transcription in the presence of cAMP. E. coli catabolite activator protein
   1462..1554    -  CDS            lacI (fragment): lac repressor; lacI; The lac repressor binds to the lac operator to inhibit transcription in E. coli. This inhibition can be relieved by adding lactose or isopropyl-β-D-thiogalactopyranoside (IPTG).
   1737..2325    -  rep_origin     ori: high-copy-number ColE1/pMB1/pBR322/pUC origin of replication
   2496..3356    -  CDS            AmpR: β-lactamase; bla; confers resistance to ampicillin, carbenicillin, and related antibiotics
   3357..3461    -  promoter       AmpR promoter: bla
   3556..35      +  CDS            rop (fragment) (across the origin): Rop protein, which maintains plasmids at low copy number; rop
>Addgene plasmid #207729 | qTAG-C-3xHA-Puro | addgene full sequence | sequence record 413780 | Addgene NGS Result
TCGCGCGTTTCGGTGATGACGGTGAAAACCTCTGACACATGCAGCTCCCGGAGACGGTCACAGCTTGTCT
GTAAGCGGATGCCGGGAGCAGACAAGCCCGTCAGGGCGCGTCAGCGGGTGTTGGCGGGTGTCGGGGCTGG
CTTAACTATGCGGCATCAGAGCAGATTGTACTGAGAGTGCACCATATGCGGTGTGAAATACCGCACAGAT
GCGTAAGGAGAAAATACCGCATCAGGCGCCATTCGCCATTCAGGCTGCGCAACTGTTGGGAAGGGCGATC
GGTGCGGGCCTCTTCGCTATTACGCCAGCTGGCGAAAGGGGGATGTGCTGCAAGGCGATTAAGTTGGGTA
ACGCCAGGGTTTTCCCAGTCACGACGTTGTAAAACGACGGCCAGTGAATTCGGAGGAAGCGGAGGATCTG
GCGGTACCGGTGGAGGCGGATCTTACCCATACGATGTTCCAGATTACGCTTACCCCTACGACGTGCCTGA
TTATGCCTACCCATACGATGTGCCAGACTATGCCGGAGGTGGCGGATCAACGCGTTACCGTTCGTATAGC
ATACATTATACGAAGTTATCTGGATCCGGAGCTACTAACTTCAGCCTGCTGAAGCAGGCCGGAGACGTGG
AGGAGAACCCTGGACCTTCTAGAATGACCGAGTACAAGCCCACGGTGCGCCTCGCCACCCGCGACGACGT
CCCCAGGGCCGTACGCACCCTCGCCGCCGCGTTCGCCGACTACCCCGCCACGCGCCACACCGTCGATCCG
GACCGCCACATCGAGCGGGTCACCGAGCTGCAAGAACTCTTCCTCACGCGCGTCGGGCTCGACATCGGCA
AGGTGTGGGTCGCGGACGACGGCGCCGCGGTGGCGGTCTGGACCACGCCGGAGAGCGTCGAAGCGGGGGC
GGTGTTCGCCGAGATCGGCCCGCGCATGGCCGAGTTGAGCGGTTCCCGGCTGGCCGCGCAGCAACAGATG
GAAGGCCTCCTGGCGCCGCACCGGCCCAAGGAGCCCGCGTGGTTCCTGGCCACCGTCGGCGTCTCGCCCG
ACCACCAGGGCAAGGGTCTGGGCAGCGCCGTCGTGCTCCCCGGAGTGGAGGCGGCCGAGCGCGCCGGGGT
GCCCGCCTTCCTGGAGACCTCCGCGCCCCGCAACCTCCCCTTCTACGAGCGGCTCGGCTTCACCGTCACC
GCCGACGTCGAGGTGCCCGAAGGACCGCGCACCTGGTGCATGACCCGCAAGCCCGGTGCCCCCGGGATAA
CTTCGTATAGCATACATTATACGAACGGTAGCCTCGAGACCGGTAAGAGCAAGTGAAAGCTTGGCGTAAT
CATGGTCATAGCTGTTTCCTGTGTGAAATTGTTATCCGCTCACAATTCCACACAACATACGAGCCGGAAG
CATAAAGTGTAAAGCCTGGGGTGCCTAATGAGTGAGCTAACTCACATTAATTGCGTTGCGCTCACTGCCC
GCTTTCCAGTCGGGAAACCTGTCGTGCCAGCTGCATTAATGAATCGGCCAACGCGCGGGGAGAGGCGGTT
TGCGTATTGGGCGCTCTTCCGCTTCCTCGCTCACTGACTCGCTGCGCTCGGTCGTTCGGCTGCGGCGAGC
GGTATCAGCTCACTCAAAGGCGGTAATACGGTTATCCACAGAATCAGGGGATAACGCAGGAAAGAACATG
TGAGCAAAAGGCCAGCAAAAGGCCAGGAACCGTAAAAAGGCCGCGTTGCTGGCGTTTTTCCATAGGCTCC
GCCCCCCTGACGAGCATCACAAAAATCGACGCTCAAGTCAGAGGTGGCGAAACCCGACAGGACTATAAAG
ATACCAGGCGTTTCCCCCTGGAAGCTCCCTCGTGCGCTCTCCTGTTCCGACCCTGCCGCTTACCGGATAC
CTGTCCGCCTTTCTCCCTTCGGGAAGCGTGGCGCTTTCTCATAGCTCACGCTGTAGGTATCTCAGTTCGG
TGTAGGTCGTTCGCTCCAAGCTGGGCTGTGTGCACGAACCCCCCGTTCAGCCCGACCGCTGCGCCTTATC
CGGTAACTATCGTCTTGAGTCCAACCCGGTAAGACACGACTTATCGCCACTGGCAGCAGCCACTGGTAAC
AGGATTAGCAGAGCGAGGTATGTAGGCGGTGCTACAGAGTTCTTGAAGTGGTGGCCTAACTACGGCTACA
CTAGAAGAACAGTATTTGGTATCTGCGCTCTGCTGAAGCCAGTTACCTTCGGAAAAAGAGTTGGTAGCTC
TTGATCCGGCAAACAAACCACCGCTGGTAGCGGTGGTTTTTTTGTTTGCAAGCAGCAGATTACGCGCAGA
AAAAAAGGATCTCAAGAAGATCCTTTGATCTTTTCTACGGGGTCTGACGCTCAGTGGAACGAAAACTCAC
GTTAAGGGATTTTGGTCATGAGATTATCAAAAAGGATCTTCACCTAGATCCTTTTAAATTAAAAATGAAG
TTTTAAATCAATCTAAAGTATATATGAGTAAACTTGGTCTGACAGTTACCAATGCTTAATCAGTGAGGCA
CCTATCTCAGCGATCTGTCTATTTCGTTCATCCATAGTTGCCTGACTCCCCGTCGTGTAGATAACTACGA
TACGGGAGGGCTTACCATCTGGCCCCAGTGCTGCAATGATACCGCGAGACCCACGCTCACCGGCTCCAGA
TTTATCAGCAATAAACCAGCCAGCCGGAAGGGCCGAGCGCAGAAGTGGTCCTGCAACTTTATCCGCCTCC
ATCCAGTCTATTAATTGTTGCCGGGAAGCTAGAGTAAGTAGTTCGCCAGTTAATAGTTTGCGCAACGTTG
TTGCCATTGCTACAGGCATCGTGGTGTCACGCTCGTCGTTTGGTATGGCTTCATTCAGCTCCGGTTCCCA
ACGATCAAGGCGAGTTACATGATCCCCCATGTTGTGCAAAAAAGCGGTTAGCTCCTTCGGTCCTCCGATC
GTTGTCAGAAGTAAGTTGGCCGCAGTGTTATCACTCATGGTTATGGCAGCACTGCATAATTCTCTTACTG
TCATGCCATCCGTAAGATGCTTTTCTGTGACTGGTGAGTACTCAACCAAGTCATTCTGAGAATAGTGTAT
GCGGCGACCGAGTTGCTCTTGCCCGGCGTCAATACGGGATAATACCGCGCCACATAGCAGAACTTTAAAA
GTGCTCATCATTGGAAAACGTTCTTCGGGGCGAAAACTCTCAAGGATCTTACCGCTGTTGAGATCCAGTT
CGATGTAACCCACTCGTGCACCCAACTGATCTTCAGCATCTTTTACTTTCACCAGCGTTTCTGGGTGAGC
AAAAACAGGAAGGCAAAATGCCGCAAAAAAGGGAATAAGGGCGACACGGAAATGTTGAATACTCATACTC
TTCCTTTTTCAATATTATTGAAGCATTTATCAGGGTTATTGTCTCATGAGCGGATACATATTTGAATGTA
TTTAGAAAAATAAACAAATAGGGGTTCCGCGCACATTTCCCCGAAAAGTGCCACCTGACGTCTAAGAAAC
CATTATTATCATGACATTAACCTATAAAAATAGGCGTATCACGAGGCCCTTTCGTC
